>Addgene plasmid #8492 | HOXA9 (murine) HIS-tag pET | depositor partial sequence | sequence record 6707 | Author sequence
CCACCACCGGGGCCCTGGGCAACTACTATGTGGACTCCTTCCTGCTGGGCGCCGACGCTGCTGATGAGCT
GGGTGCGGGACGCTACGCTCCAGGGACCCTGGGTCAACCCCCAAGGCAGGCGGCAGCTCTTGCCGAACAC
CCCGACTTCAGTCCTTGCAGCTTCCAGTCCAAGGCGGCGGTGTTTGGTGCCTCGTGGAACCCAGTGCACG
CGGCGGGCGCCAATGCGGTGCCTGCTGCAGTGTATCATCACCACCACCACCCCTACGTGCATCCCCAGGC
GCCCGTGGCGGCGGCGGCGCCGGACGGCAGGTATATGCGCTCCTGGCTGGAACCCACGCCCGGTGCGCTC
TCCTTCGCGGGCTTACCCTCCAGCCGGCCTTATGGCATTAAACCTGAACCGCTCTCGGCCAGAAGGGGTG
ACTGTCCCACGCTTGACACTCACACTTTGTCCCTGACTGACTATGCTTGTGGTTCTCCTCCAGTTGATAG
AGAAAAACAACCCAGCGAAGGCGCCTTCTCCGAAAACAATGCCGAGAATGAGAGCGGCGGAGACAAGCCC
CCCATCGATCCCAATAACCCGGCTGCCAACTGGCTACATGCTCGCTCCACTCGGAAGAAGCGATGCCCCT
ACACAAAACACCAGACGCTGGAACTGGAGAAGGAGTTTCTGTTTAACATGTACCTCACACGGGACCGCAG
GTACGAGGTGGCCCGGCTGCTCAACCTCACCGAAAGGCAGGTCAAGATCTGGTTCCAGAACCGCAGGATG
AAAATGAAGAAAATCAACAAGGACCGAGCAAAAGACGAGTGAGCCTTTTAGGGGCTCATTTAAAAAGAGA
GCAAGCTAGAAAGAAAAAGAAAGGACTGTCCGTCTCCCTCTGTCTCCTCTCCCCCAAACCCAGCCTCCAC
CCGCACAAAGGGGCTCTAAATCCCAGGCCTCATCTCCCCACTGGCAGTCCGTGCTCAGGCTGGCTCTTAG
GCCTGCGGCTTTGATGGAGGAGGTATTGTAAGCTT
