>Addgene plasmid #8492 | HOXA9 (murine) HIS-tag pET | addgene partial sequence | sequence record 46478 | T7 5'-TAATACGACTCACTATAGGG-3'
TAATTTTGTTTAACTTTAAGAAGGAGATATACCATGGGCAGCAGCCATCATCATCATCATCACAGCAGCG
GCCTGGTGCCGCGCGGCAGCCATATGGCTAGCATGACTGGTGGACAGCAAATGGGTCGGGATCCCACCAC
CGGGGCCCTGGGCAACTACTATGTGGACTCCTTCCTGCTGGGCGCCGACGCTGCTGATGAGCTGGGTGCG
GGACGCTACGCTCCAGGGACCCTGGGTCAACCCCCAAGGCAGGCGGCAGCTCTGGCCGAACACCCCGACT
TCAGTCCTTGCAGCTTCCAGTCCAAGGCGGCGGTGTTTGGTGCCTCGTGGAACCCAGTGCACGCGGCGGG
CGCCAATGCGGTGCCTGCTGCAGTGTATCATCACCACCACCACCCCTACGTGCATCCCCAGGCGCCCGTG
GCGGCGGCGGCGCCGGACGGCAGGTATATGCGCTCCTGGCTGGAACCCACGCCCGGTGCGCTCTCCTTCG
CGGGCTTACCCTCCAGCCGGCCTTATGGCATTAAACCTGAACCGCTCTCGGCCAGAAGGGGTGACTGTCC
CACGCTTGACACTCACACTTTGTCCCTGACTGACTATGCTTGTGGTTCTCCTCCAGTTGA
