[The description below was written by a language model from this plasmid's Addgene catalogue record.]
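Description:
HOXA9 (murine) HIS-tag pET is a bacterial expression plasmid built on the Novagen pET28b backbone (about 5.4 kb without insert) and carrying a roughly 1 kb insert encoding mouse Hoxa9, a homeodomain transcription factor also known as Hox-1.7. The plasmid is selected with kanamycin. The record lists no feature table and does not state the promoter. However, pET28-series vectors generally drive the insert from a T7 promoter under lac operator control, so expression requires a host that supplies T7 RNA polymerase. The listed T7 and T7 terminator sequencing primers fit that arrangement. The recorded DH5alpha strain is a cloning and propagation host rather than an expression host.

The Hoxa9 coding sequence was joined to the vector through a blunted BamHI/BalI junction, which destroyed both sites. This junction fuses the backbone reading frame to HOXA9 at amino acid 2. The 3′ end was cloned at a NotI site that remains intact. The resulting protein carries two N-terminal tags supplied by the backbone. The His tag allows purification by immobilised metal affinity chromatography, and the T7 epitope tag allows antibody detection. The depositor notes that protein production was confirmed by Western blot.

The construct is suited to producing recombinant, affinity-purifiable HOXA9 in E. coli. The associated publication studied how AbdB-like Hox proteins stabilise DNA binding by Meis1 homeodomain proteins, so the protein was probably used for in vitro DNA-binding and protein interaction work, although the record does not describe specific assays. Part of the plasmid was derived from a construct made in another laboratory.
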