Addgene plasmid #8492: HOXA9 (murine) HIS-tag pET
Depositing lab: Corey Largman. Depositing organization: San Francisco VA Health Care System. Publication: AbdB-like Hox proteins stabilize DNA binding by the Meis1 homeodomain proteins. Shen WF, Montgomery JC, Rozenfeld S, Moskow JJ, Lawrence HJ, Buchberg AM, Largman C. Mol Cell Biol 1997 Nov;17(11):6448-58. PubMed 9343407.
Backbone
  Vector backbone: pET28b
  Backbone manufacturer: Novagen
  Backbone size w/o insert (bp): 5369
  Vector type: Bacterial Expression
Growth in bacteria
  Bacterial resistance: Kanamycin, 50 μg/mL
  Growth temperature: 37°C
  Growth strain: DH5alpha
  Copy number: Unknown
Gene/Insert
  Gene/Insert name: HoxA9 (alt names: HOX1G; HOX1.7)
  Species: M. musculus (mouse)
  Insert size (bp): 1005
  Mutation: BamHI/BalI fusion into amino acid #2 of HOXA9; makes protein by Western
  Entrez Gene: Hoxa9 (a.k.a. D6a9, Hox-1.7)
  Tag / fusion protein: T7 (N terminal on backbone); His (N terminal on backbone)
  Cloning method: Restriction Enzyme; 5′ cloning site BamHI blunt/BalI blunt (destroyed during cloning); 3′ cloning site NotI (not destroyed)
  Sequencing primers: 5′ T7; 3′ T7 terminator
Resource information
  A portion of this plasmid was derived from a plasmid made by: Deborah Wolgemuth
Terms and licenses: Academic/Nonprofit Terms; Industry Terms: Not Available to Industry
How to cite: HOXA9 (murine) HIS-tag pET was a gift from Corey Largman (Addgene plasmid # 8492 ; http://n2t.net/addgene:8492 ; RRID:Addgene_8492)
